Addgene plasmid #225445: pQE81XN-mStayGold(J)
Purpose: Expresses Hisx6-Tagged mStayGold(J) in bacteria
Depositing lab: Benjamin Glick. Depositing organization: University of Chicago.
Backbone
  Vector backbone: pQE81XN
  Vector type: Bacterial Expression
Growth in bacteria
  Bacterial resistance: Ampicillin, 100 μg/mL
  Growth temperature: 37°C
  Growth strain: XL1 Blue
  Copy number: Unknown
Gene/Insert
  Gene/Insert name: mStayGold(J) (alt name: QC2-6 FIQ)
  Tag / fusion protein: 6X-His
Terms and licenses: Academic/Nonprofit Terms; Industry Terms: Not Available to Industry
How to cite: pQE81XN-mStayGold(J) was a gift from Benjamin Glick (Addgene plasmid # 225445 ; http://n2t.net/addgene:225445 ; RRID:Addgene_225445)
