[The description below was written by a language model from this plasmid's Addgene catalogue record and pLannotate feature annotations shown in this document.]
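Description:
pQE81XN-mStayGold(J) is a bacterial expression plasmid of 5,459 nt built on the pQE81XN backbone, a pQE-style vector for IPTG-inducible protein production in E. coli. It replicates from a ColE1/pMB1-type origin and is selected with ampicillin through a β-lactamase gene driven by its own promoter. A pBR322-derived bom region and only a fragment of rop are also annotated. The catalogue lists the copy number as unknown.

The payload is the coding sequence for mStayGold(J), also recorded as QC2-6 FIQ, a monomeric variant of the StayGold green fluorescent protein, fused to a 6xHis affinity tag. The feature table does not annotate the insert itself, but the unannotated interval between the His tag and the lambda t0 terminator is presumably where it lies, which would make the tag N-terminal. Transcription is driven by the bacteriophage T5 promoter, which is recognised by E. coli RNA polymerase and so does not need a T7 polymerase host. This promoter carries an embedded lac operator and is followed by a second one. The plasmid supplies its own lac repressor from lacI under the up-mutated lacIq promoter, keeping expression tightly repressed until IPTG is added.

Downstream of the t0 terminator is a cat (chloramphenicol acetyltransferase) coding sequence preceded by only a fragment of its promoter and followed by the rrnB T1 terminator. Chloramphenicol is not listed as a selection for this plasmid.

According to the record, the construct expresses His-tagged mStayGold(J) in bacteria. The tag would allow purification by metal-affinity chromatography, for example to characterise the fluorescent protein in vitro.
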