Features (pLannotate 1.2.2; 16 found; start..end, strand, type, name):
     10..54      +  promoter       T5 promoter: bacteriophage T5 promoter for E. coli RNA polymerase, with embedded lac operator
     62..78      +  protein_bind   lac operator: The lac repressor binds to the lac operator to inhibit transcription in E. coli. This inhibition can be relieved by adding lactose or isopropyl-β-D-thiogalactopyranoside (IPTG). lac repressor encoded by lacI
    127..144     +  CDS            6xHis: 6xHis affinity tag
    916..1010    +  terminator     lambda t0 terminator: transcription terminator from phage lambda
   1025..1053    +  promoter       cat promoter (fragment): promoter of the E. coli cat gene encoding chloramphenicol acetyltransferase
   1054..1710    +  CDS            cat: CAT_ECOLX - Experimental evidence at protein level: Swiss-Prot protein existence level 1. This enzyme is an effector of chloramphenicol resistance in bacteria. From Escherichia coli. This protein is used as a marker in many commonly used cloning vectors, such as pACYC184.
   1778..1864    +  terminator     rrnB T1 terminator: Escherichia coli rrnB; transcription terminator T1 from the E. coli rrnB gene
   1887..1904    -  promoter       tet promoter (fragment): E. coli promoter for tetracycline efflux protein gene
   1923..1944    -  protein_bind   CAP binding site: CAP binding activates transcription in the presence of cAMP. E. coli catabolite activator protein
   1957..3039    -  CDS            lacI: lac repressor; lacI; The lac repressor binds to the lac operator to inhibit transcription in E. coli. This inhibition can be relieved by adding lactose or isopropyl-β-D-thiogalactopyranoside (IPTG).
   3040..3117    -  promoter       lacIq promoter: lacI (mutant); In the lacIq allele, a single base change in the promoter boosts expression of the lacI gene about 10-fold.
   3166..3207    +  CDS            rop (fragment): Rop protein, which maintains plasmids at low copy number; rop
   3309..3449    +  misc_feature   bom: basis of mobility region from pBR322
   3635..4223    -  rep_origin     ori: high-copy-number ColE1/pMB1/pBR322/pUC origin of replication
   4394..5254    -  CDS            AmpR: β-lactamase; bla; confers resistance to ampicillin, carbenicillin, and related antibiotics
   5255..5359    -  promoter       AmpR promoter: bla
>Addgene plasmid #225445 | pQE81XN-mStayGold(J) | addgene full sequence | sequence record 446225 | Addgene NGS Result
CTCGAGAAATCATAAAAAATTTATTTGCTTTGTGAGCGGATAACAATTATAATAGATTCAATTGTGAGCG
GATAACAATTTCACACAGAATTCATTAAAGAGGAGAAATTAACTATGAGAGGATCTCACCATCACCATCA
CCATACGGATCCACTAGTCGCCACCATGGTGTCTACAGGCGAGGAGCTGTTTACCGGCGTGGTGCCCTTC
AAGTTCCAGCTGAAGGGCACCATCAACGGCAAGAGCTTCACCGTGGAAGGCGAGGGCGAGGGCAATAGCC
ACGAGGGCAGCCACAAAGGCAAGTACGTGTGCACCAGCGGCAAACTGCCAATGTCTTGGGCCGCCCTGGG
AACTAGCTTCGGCTATGGCATGAAGTACTACACCAAGTACCCCAGCGGCCTGAAGAACTGGTTCCACGAG
GTGATGCCCGAGGGCTTCACCTACGACAGACACATCCAGTACAAGGGCGACGGCAGCATCCACGCCAAGC
ACCAGCACTTCATGAAGAACGGCACCTACCACAACATCGTGGAGTTCACCGGCCAGGACTTCAAGGAGAA
CAGCCCCGTGCTGACCGGCGACATGGACGTGAGCCTGCCCAACGAGGTGCAGCACATCCCCATAGATGAC
GGCGTGGAGTGCACAGTGACCCTGCAGTACCCTCTGCTGAGCGACGAGAGCAAGTGCGTGGAGGCCTACC
AGAACACCATCATCAAGCCCCTGCACAATCAGCCAGCCCCCGATGTGCCATTCCACTGGATCAGAAAGCA
GTACACCCAGAGCAAGGACGACACCGAGGAGAGAGACCACATCATCCAGAGCGAGACCCTGGAGGCCCAC
CTGTAAAGCGGCCGCGACTCTAGATCACTCGGTACCCCGGGTCGACCTGCAGCCAAGCTTAATTAGCTGA
GCTTGGACTCCTGTTGATAGATCCAGTAATGACCTCAGAACTCCATCTGGATTTGTTCAGAACGCTCGGT
TGCCGCCGGGCGTTTTTTATTGGTGAGAATCCAAGCTAGCTTGGCGAGATTTTCAGGAGCTAAGGAAGCT
AAAATGGAGAAAAAAATCACTGGATATACCACCGTTGATATATCCCAATGGCATCGTAAAGAACATTTTG
AGGCATTTCAGTCAGTTGCTCAATGTACCTATAACCAGACCGTTCAGCTGGATATTACGGCCTTTTTAAA
GACCGTAAAGAAAAATAAGCACAAGTTTTATCCGGCCTTTATTCACATTCTTGCCCGCCTGATGAATGCT
CATCCGGAATTTCGTATGGCAATGAAAGACGGTGAGCTGGTGATATGGGATAGTGTTCACCCTTGTTACA
CCGTTTTCCATGAGCAAACTGAAACGTTTTCATCGCTCTGGAGTGAATACCACGACGATTTCCGGCAGTT
TCTACACATATATTCGCAAGATGTGGCGTGTTACGGTGAAAACCTGGCCTATTTCCCTAAAGGGTTTATT
GAGAATATGTTTTTCGTCTCAGCCAATCCCTGGGTGAGTTTCACCAGTTTTGATTTAAACGTGGCCAATA
TGGACAACTTCTTCGCCCCCGTTTTCACTATGGGCAAATATTATACGCAAGGCGACAAGGTGCTGATGCC
GCTGGCGATTCAGGTTCATCATGCCGTTTGTGATGGCTTCCATGTCGGCAGAATGCTTAATGAATTACAA
CAGTACTGCGATGAGTGGCAGGGCGGGGCGTAATTTTTTTAAGGCAGTTATTGGTGCCCTTAAACGCCTG
GGGTAATGACTCTCTAGCTTGAGGCATCAAATAAAACGAAAGGCTCAGTCGAAAGACTGGGCCTTTCGTT
TTATCTGTTGTTTGTCGGTGAACGCTCTCCTGAGTAGGACAAATCCGCCCTCTAGATTACGTGCAGTCGA
TGATAAGCTGTCAAACATGAGAATTGTGCCTAATGAGTGAGCTAACTTACATTAATTGCGTTGCGCTCAC
TGCCCGCTTTCCAGTCGGGAAACCTGTCGTGCCAGCTGCATTAATGAATCGGCCAACGCGCGGGGAGAGG
CGGTTTGCGTATTGGGCGCCAGGGTGGTTTTTCTTTTCACCAGTGAGACGGGCAACAGCTGATTGCCCTT
CACCGCCTGGCCCTGAGAGAGTTGCAGCAAGCGGTCCACGCTGGTTTGCCCCAGCAGGCGAAAATCCTGT
TTGATGGTGGTTAACGGCGGGATATAACATGAGCTGTCTTCGGTATCGTCGTATCCCACTACCGAGATAT
CCGCACCAACGCGCAGCCCGGACTCGGTAATGGCGCGCATTGCGCCCAGCGCCATCTGATCGTTGGCAAC
CAGCATCGCAGTGGGAACGATGCCCTCATTCAGCATTTGCATGGTTTGTTGAAAACCGGACATGGCACTC
CAGTCGCCTTCCCGTTCCGCTATCGGCTGAATTTGATTGCGAGTGAGATATTTATGCCAGCCAGCCAGAC
GCAGACGCGCCGAGACAGAACTTAATGGGCCCGCTAACAGCGCGATTTGCTGGTGACCCAATGCGACCAG
ATGCTCCACGCCCAGTCGCGTACCGTCTTCATGGGAGAAAATAATACTGTTGATGGGTGTCTGGTCAGAG
ACATCAAGAAATAACGCCGGAACATTAGTGCAGGCAGCTTCCACAGCAATGGCATCCTGGTCATCCAGCG
GATAGTTAATGATCAGCCCACTGACGCGTTGCGCGAGAAGATTGTGCACCGCCGCTTTACAGGCTTCGAC
GCCGCTTCGTTCTACCATCGACACCACCACGCTGGCACCCAGTTGATCGGCGCGAGATTTAATCGCCGCG
ACAATTTGCGACGGCGCGTGCAGGGCCAGACTGGAGGTGGCAACGCCAATCAGCAACGACTGTTTGCCCG
CCAGTTGTTGTGCCACGCGGTTGGGAATGTAATTCAGCTCCGCCATCGCCGCTTCCACTTTTTCCCGCGT
TTTCGCAGAAACGTGGCTGGCCTGGTTCACCACGCGGGAAACGGTCTGATAAGAGACACCGGCATACTCT
GCGACATCGTATAACGTTACTGGTTTCACATTCACCACCCTGAATTGACTCTCTTCCGGGCGCTATCATG
CCATACCGCGAAAGGTTTTGCACCATTCGATGGTGTCGGAATTTCGGGCAGCGTTGGGTCCTGGCCACGG
GTGCGCATGATCTAGAGCTGCCTCGCGCGTTTCGGTGATGACGGTGAAAACCTCTGACACATGCAGCTCC
CGGAGACGGTCACAGCTTGTCTGTAAGCGGATGCCGGGAGCAGACAAGCCCGTCAGGGCGCGTCAGCGGG
TGTTGGCGGGTGTCGGGGCGCAGCCATGACCCAGTCACGTAGCGATAGCGGAGTGTATACTGGCTTAACT
ATGCGGCATCAGAGCAGATTGTACTGAGAGTGCACCATATGCGGTGTGAAATACCGCACAGATGCGTAAG
GAGAAAATACCGCATCAGGCGCTCTTCCGCTTCCTCGCTCACTGACTCGCTGCGCTCGGTCGTTCGGCTG
CGGCGAGCGGTATCAGCTCACTCAAAGGCGGTAATACGGTTATCCACAGAATCAGGGGATAACGCAGGAA
AGAACATGTGAGCAAAAGGCCAGCAAAAGGCCAGGAACCGTAAAAAGGCCGCGTTGCTGGCGTTTTTCCA
TAGGCTCCGCCCCCCTGACGAGCATCACAAAAATCGACGCTCAAGTCAGAGGTGGCGAAACCCGACAGGA
CTATAAAGATACCAGGCGTTTCCCCCTGGAAGCTCCCTCGTGCGCTCTCCTGTTCCGACCCTGCCGCTTA
CCGGATACCTGTCCGCCTTTCTCCCTTCGGGAAGCGTGGCGCTTTCTCATAGCTCACGCTGTAGGTATCT
CAGTTCGGTGTAGGTCGTTCGCTCCAAGCTGGGCTGTGTGCACGAACCCCCCGTTCAGCCCGACCGCTGC
GCCTTATCCGGTAACTATCGTCTTGAGTCCAACCCGGTAAGACACGACTTATCGCCACTGGCAGCAGCCA
CTGGTAACAGGATTAGCAGAGCGAGGTATGTAGGCGGTGCTACAGAGTTCTTGAAGTGGTGGCCTAACTA
CGGCTACACTAGAAGGACAGTATTTGGTATCTGCGCTCTGCTGAAGCCAGTTACCTTCGGAAAAAGAGTT
GGTAGCTCTTGATCCGGCAAACAAACCACCGCTGGTAGCGGTGGTTTTTTTGTTTGCAAGCAGCAGATTA
CGCGCAGAAAAAAAGGATCTCAAGAAGATCCTTTGATCTTTTCTACGGGGTCTGACGCTCAGTGGAACGA
AAACTCACGTTAAGGGATTTTGGTCATGAGATTATCAAAAAGGATCTTCACCTAGATCCTTTTAAATTAA
AAATGAAGTTTTAAATCAATCTAAAGTATATATGAGTAAACTTGGTCTGACAGTTACCAATGCTTAATCA
GTGAGGCACCTATCTCAGCGATCTGTCTATTTCGTTCATCCATAGTTGCCTGACTCCCCGTCGTGTAGAT
AACTACGATACGGGAGGGCTTACCATCTGGCCCCAGTGCTGCAATGATACCGCGAGACCCACGCTCACCG
GCTCCAGATTTATCAGCAATAAACCAGCCAGCCGGAAGGGCCGAGCGCAGAAGTGGTCCTGCAACTTTAT
CCGCCTCCATCCAGTCTATTAATTGTTGCCGGGAAGCTAGAGTAAGTAGTTCGCCAGTTAATAGTTTGCG
CAACGTTGTTGCCATTGCTACAGGCATCGTGGTGTCACGCTCGTCGTTTGGTATGGCTTCATTCAGCTCC
GGTTCCCAACGATCAAGGCGAGTTACATGATCCCCCATGTTGTGCAAAAAAGCGGTTAGCTCCTTCGGTC
CTCCGATCGTTGTCAGAAGTAAGTTGGCCGCAGTGTTATCACTCATGGTTATGGCAGCACTGCATAATTC
TCTTACTGTCATGCCATCCGTAAGATGCTTTTCTGTGACTGGTGAGTACTCAACCAAGTCATTCTGAGAA
TAGTGTATGCGGCGACCGAGTTGCTCTTGCCCGGCGTCAATACGGGATAATACCGCGCCACATAGCAGAA
CTTTAAAAGTGCTCATCATTGGAAAACGTTCTTCGGGGCGAAAACTCTCAAGGATCTTACCGCTGTTGAG
ATCCAGTTCGATGTAACCCACTCGTGCACCCAACTGATCTTCAGCATCTTTTACTTTCACCAGCGTTTCT
GGGTGAGCAAAAACAGGAAGGCAAAATGCCGCAAAAAAGGGAATAAGGGCGACACGGAAATGTTGAATAC
TCATACTCTTCCTTTTTCAATATTATTGAAGCATTTATCAGGGTTATTGTCTCATGAGCGGATACATATT
TGAATGTATTTAGAAAAATAAACAAATAGGGGTTCCGCGCACATTTCCCCGAAAAGTGCCACCTGACGTC
TAAGAAACCATTATTATCATGACATTAACCTATAAAAATAGGCGTATCACGAGGCCCTTTCGTCTTCAC
